Addgene plasmid #229454: pVF17
Purpose: Expresses IraM with His-tag
Depositing lab: Alexandra Deaconescu. Depositing organization: Brown University. Publication: Structural basis for inhibition of a response regulator of sigma(S) stability by a ClpXP antiadaptor. Dorich V, Brugger C, Tripathi A, Hoskins JR, Tong S, Suhanovsky MM, Sastry A, Wickner S, Gottesman S, Deaconescu AM. Genes Dev. 2019 Jun 1;33(11-12):718-732. doi: 10.1101/gad.320168.118. Epub 2019 Apr 11. PubMed 30975721.
Backbone
  Vector backbone: pSKB2
  Backbone size w/o insert (bp): 5368
  Vector type: Bacterial Expression
Growth in bacteria
  Bacterial resistance: Kanamycin, 50 μg/mL
  Growth temperature: 37°C
  Growth strain: DH5alpha
  Copy number: Unknown
Gene/Insert
  Gene/Insert name: IraM
  Species: E. coli
  Insert size (bp): 390
  Promoter: T7
  Tag / fusion protein: 6xHis (N terminal on insert)
  Cloning method: Restriction Enzyme; 5′ cloning site unknown (unknown if destroyed)
Resource information
  A portion of this plasmid was derived from a plasmid made by: Susan Gottesman Lab: Insert was amplified by PCR from plasmid pET-IraM, whose construction was reported in Battesti et al. Genes Dev. 2013 Dec 15;27(24):2722-35. doi: 10.1101/gad.229617.113.
Terms and licenses: Academic/Nonprofit Terms; Industry Terms: Not Available to Industry
How to cite: pVF17 was a gift from Alexandra Deaconescu (Addgene plasmid # 229454 ; http://n2t.net/addgene:229454 ; RRID:Addgene_229454)
