[The description below was written by a language model from this plasmid's Addgene catalogue record and pLannotate feature annotations shown in this document.]
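Description:
pVF17 is a bacterial expression plasmid built on the pSKB2 backbone, a pET-style vector, for producing the E. coli anti-adaptor protein IraM with an N-terminal 6xHis tag. The sequenced construct is about 5.7 kb. It replicates in E. coli through a ColE1/pMB1-type origin that is accompanied by the bom mobility region and the rop gene, which moderates copy number; the catalogue itself lists copy number as unknown. Selection is by kanamycin through the aph(3')-Ia KanR gene. An f1 origin is also present, along with short tetracycline-resistance gene fragments that are nonfunctional backbone remnants.

The expression cassette consists of a T7 promoter immediately followed by a lac operator, the strong T7 gene 10 ribosome binding site, the tagged iraM coding sequence, and a T7 terminator. A plasmid-borne lacI gene with its own promoter supplies lac repressor, so transcription stays low until it is induced with IPTG in a host that provides T7 RNA polymerase. The annotation detects a short His-tag-like fragment upstream of iraM, consistent with the recorded N-terminal tag. A further His-tag fragment lies downstream of the gene, as is typical of pET backbones; the record does not indicate whether this is translated, and only the N-terminal tag is listed. The insert was PCR-amplified from an earlier pET-IraM plasmid.

IraM stabilises the stress sigma factor RpoS by inhibiting RssB, the response regulator that delivers RpoS to the ClpXP protease. The plasmid serves to overproduce and affinity-purify IraM, and the associated work concerns structural study of this inhibition.
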