Features (pLannotate 1.2.2; 20 found; start..end, strand, type, name):
     12..440     +  rep_origin     f1 ori (sequence partly withheld): f1 bacteriophage origin of replication; arrow indicates direction of (+) strand synthesis
    493..550     +  promoter       AmpR promoter (fragment): bla
    559..1374    -  CDS            KanR: aminoglycoside phosphotransferase; aph(3')-Ia; confers resistance to kanamycin in bacteria or G418 (Geneticin®) in eukaryotes
   1496..2084    +  rep_origin     ori: high-copy-number ColE1/pMB1/pBR322/pUC origin of replication
   2270..2409    -  misc_feature   bom: basis of mobility region from pBR322
   2511..2702    -  CDS            rop: Rop protein, which maintains plasmids at low copy number; rop
   2719..3099    +  CDS            YPB1_ECOLX: Protein predicted: Swiss-Prot protein existence level 4. From Escherichia coli.
   3171..3462    -  CDS            TcR (fragment): tetracycline efflux protein; tet; confers resistance to tetracycline
   3477..3498    -  protein_bind   CAP binding site: CAP binding activates transcription in the presence of cAMP. E. coli catabolite activator protein
   3511..4593    -  CDS            lacI: lac repressor; lacI; The lac repressor binds to the lac operator to inhibit transcription in E. coli. This inhibition can be relieved by adding lactose or isopropyl-β-D-thiogalactopyranoside (IPTG).
   4594..4671    -  promoter       lacI promoter: lacI
   4679..4958    -  CDS            TcR (fragment): tetracycline efflux protein; tet; confers resistance to tetracycline
   4980..4998    +  promoter       T7 promoter: promoter for bacteriophage T7 RNA polymerase
   4999..5023    +  protein_bind   lac operator: The lac repressor binds to the lac operator to inhibit transcription in E. coli. This inhibition can be relieved by adding lactose or isopropyl-β-D-thiogalactopyranoside (IPTG). lac repressor encoded by lacI
   5038..5060    +  RBS            RBS: efficient ribosome binding site from bacteriophage T7 gene 10 (Olins and Rangwala, 1989)
   5079..5095    +  CDS            capTEV™ (fragment): composite tag for in vivo biotinylation, TEV protease cleavage, and 6xHis tagging
   5133..5453    +  CDS            iraM: IRAM_ECOLI - Also known as elb1, elbA, ycgW. Experimental evidence at protein level: Swiss-Prot protein existence level 1. Inhibits RpoS proteolysis by regulating RssB activity, thereby increasing the stability of the sigma stress factor RpoS during magnesium starvation. May also be involved in the early steps of isoprenoid biosynthesis, possibly through its role as RssB regulator. From Escherichia coli (strain K12).
   5503..5520    +  CDS            9xHis (fragment): 9xHis affinity tag
   5530..5579    +  CDS            SET1 (fragment): solubility-enhancement tag derived from T7 phage gene 10B
   5587..5634    +  terminator     T7 terminator: transcription terminator for bacteriophage T7 RNA polymerase
>Addgene plasmid #229454 | pVF17 | addgene full sequence | sequence record 456919 | Addgene NGS Result
TGGCGAATGGG
[124 nt withheld, positions 12-135]
C
[91 nt withheld, positions 137-227]
A
[49 nt withheld, positions 229-277]
CCTTTGACGTTGGAGTCCACGTTCTTT
[37 nt withheld, positions 305-341]
ACCCTATCTCGGTCTATTCTTTTGATTTATAAGGGATTTTGCCGATTTCGGCCTATTGGTTAAAAAATGA
GCTGATTTAACAAAAATTTAACGCGAATTTTAACAAAATATTAACGCTTACAATTTAGGTGGCACTTTTC
GGGGAAATGTGCGCGGAACCCCTATTTGTTTATTTTTCTAAATACATTCAAATATGTATCCGCTCATGAA
TTAATTCTTAGAAAAACTCATCGAGCATCAAATGAAACTGCAATTTATTCATATCAGGATTATCAATACC
ATATTTTTGAAAAAGCCGTTTCTGTAATGAAGGAGAAAACTCACCGAGGCAGTTCCATAGGATGGCAAGA
TCCTGGTATCGGTCTGCGATTCCGACTCGTCCAACATCAATACAACCTATTAATTTCCCCTCGTCAAAAA
TAAGGTTATCAAGTGAGAAATCACCATGAGTGACGACTGAATCCGGTGAGAATGGCAAAAGTTTATGCAT
TTCTTTCCAGACTTGTTCAACAGGCCAGCCATTACGCTCGTCATCAAAATCACTCGCATCAACCAAACCG
TTATTCATTCGTGATTGCGCCTGAGCGAGACGAAATACGCGATCGCTGTTAAAAGGACAATTACAAACAG
GAATCGAATGCAACCGGCGCAGGAACACTGCCAGCGCATCAACAATATTTTCACCTGAATCAGGATATTC
TTCTAATACCTGGAATGCTGTTTTCCCGGGGATCGCAGTGGTGAGTAACCATGCATCATCAGGAGTACGG
ATAAAATGCTTGATGGTCGGAAGAGGCATAAATTCCGTCAGCCAGTTTAGTCTGACCATCTCATCTGTAA
CATCATTGGCAACGCTACCTTTGCCATGTTTCAGAAACAACTCTGGCGCATCGGGCTTCCCATACAATCG
ATAGATTGTCGCACCTGATTGCCCGACATTATCGCGAGCCCATTTATACCCATATAAATCAGCATCCATG
TTGGAATTTAATCGCGGCCTAGAGCAAGACGTTTCCCGTTGAATATGGCTCATAACACCCCTTGTATTAC
TGTTTATGTAAGCAGACAGTTTTATTGTTCATGACCAAAATCCCTTAACGTGAGTTTTCGTTCCACTGAG
CGTCAGACCCCGTAGAAAAGATCAAAGGATCTTCTTGAGATCCTTTTTTTCTGCGCGTAATCTGCTGCTT
GCAAACAAAAAAACCACCGCTACCAGCGGTGGTTTGTTTGCCGGATCAAGAGCTACCAACTCTTTTTCCG
AAGGTAACTGGCTTCAGCAGAGCGCAGATACCAAATACTGTCCTTCTAGTGTAGCCGTAGTTAGGCCACC
ACTTCAAGAACTCTGTAGCACCGCCTACATACCTCGCTCTGCTAATCCTGTTACCAGTGGCTGCTGCCAG
TGGCGATAAGTCGTGTCTTACCGGGTTGGACTCAAGACGATAGTTACCGGATAAGGCGCAGCGGTCGGGC
TGAACGGGGGGTTCGTGCACACAGCCCAGCTTGGAGCGAACGACCTACACCGAACTGAGATACCTACAGC
GTGAGCTATGAGAAAGCGCCACGCTTCCCGAAGGGAGAAAGGCGGACAGGTATCCGGTAAGCGGCAGGGT
CGGAACAGGAGAGCGCACGAGGGAGCTTCCAGGGGGAAACGCCTGGTATCTTTATAGTCCTGTCGGGTTT
CGCCACCTCTGACTTGAGCGTCGATTTTTGTGATGCTCGTCAGGGGGGCGGAGCCTATGGAAAAACGCCA
GCAACGCGGCCTTTTTACGGTTCCTGGCCTTTTGCTGGCCTTTTGCTCACATGTTCTTTCCTGCGTTATC
CCCTGATTCTGTGGATAACCGTATTACCGCCTTTGAGTGAGCTGATACCGCTCGCCGCAGCCGAACGACC
GAGCGCAGCGAGTCAGTGAGCGAGGAAGCGGAAGAGCGCCTGATGCGGTATTTTCTCCTTACGCATCTGT
GCGGTATTTCACACCGCAATGGTGCACTCTCAGTACAATCTGCTCTGATGCCGCATAGTTAAGCCAGTAT
ACACTCCGCTATCGCTACGTGACTGGGTCATGGCTGCGCCCCGACACCCGCCAACACCCGCTGACGCGCC
CTGACGGGCTTGTCTGCTCCCGGCATCCGCTTACAGACAAGCTGTGACCGTCTCCGGGAGCTGCATGTGT
CAGAGGTTTTCACCGTCATCACCGAAACGCGCGAGGCAGCTGCGGTAAAGCTCATCAGCGTGGTCGTGAA
GCGATTCACAGATGTCTGCCTGTTCATCCGCGTCCAGCTCGTTGAGTTTCTCCAGAAGCGTTAATGTCTG
GCTTCTGATAAAGCGGGCCATGTTAAGGGCGGTTTTTTCCTGTTTGGTCACTGATGCCTCCGTGTAAGGG
GGATTTCTGTTCATGGGGGTAATGATACCGATGAAACGAGAGAGGATGCTCACGATACGGGTTACTGATG
ATGAACATGCCCGGTTACTGGAACGTTGTGAGGGTAAACAACTGGCGGTATGGATGCGGCGGGACCAGAG
AAAAATCACTCAGGGTCAATGCCAGCGCTTCGTTAATACAGATGTAGGTGTTCCACAGGGTAGCCAGCAG
CATCCTGCGATGCAGATCCGGAACATAATGGTGCAGGGCGCTGACTTCCGCGTTTCCAGACTTTACGAAA
CACGGAAACCGAAGACCATTCATGTTGTTGCTCAGGTCGCAGACGTTTTGCAGCAGCAGTCGCTTCACGT
TCGCTCGCGTATCGGTGATTCATTCTGCTAACCAGTAAGGCAACCCCGCCAGCCTAGCCGGGTCCTCAAC
GACAGGAGCACGATCATGCGCACCCGTGGGGCCGCCATGCCGGCGATAATGGCCTGCTTCTCGCCGAAAC
GTTTGGTGGCGGGACCAGTGACGAAGGCTTGAGCGAGGGCGTGCAAGATTCCGAATACCGCAAGCGACAG
GCCGATCATCGTCGCGCTCCAGCGAAAGCGGTCCTCGCCGAAAATGACCCAGAGCGCTGCCGGCACCTGT
CCTACGAGTTGCATGATAAAGAAGACAGTCATAAGTGCGGCGACGATAGTCATGCCCCGCGCCCACCGGA
AGGAGCTGACTGGGTTGAAGGCTCTCAAGGGCATCGGTCGAGATCCCGGTGCCTAATGAGTGAGCTAACT
TACATTAATTGCGTTGCGCTCACTGCCCGCTTTCCAGTCGGGAAACCTGTCGTGCCAGCTGCATTAATGA
ATCGGCCAACGCGCGGGGAGAGGCGGTTTGCGTATTGGGCGCCAGGGTGGTTTTTCTTTTCACCAGTGAG
ACGGGCAACAGCTGATTGCCCTTCACCGCCTGGCCCTGAGAGAGTTGCAGCAAGCGGTCCACGCTGGTTT
GCCCCAGCAGGCGAAAATCCTGTTTGATGGTGGTTAACGGCGGGATATAACATGAGCTGTCTTCGGTATC
GTCGTATCCCACTACCGAGATATCCGCACCAACGCGCAGCCCGGACTCGGTAATGGCGCGCATTGCGCCC
AGCGCCATCTGATCGTTGGCAACCAGCATCGCAGTGGGAACGATGCCCTCATTCAGCATTTGCATGGTTT
GTTGAAAACCGGACATGGCACTCCAGTCGCCTTCCCGTTCCGCTATCGGCTGAATTTGATTGCGAGTGAG
ATATTTATGCCAGCCAGCCAGACGCAGACGCGCCGAGACAGAACTTAATGGGCCCGCTAACAGCGCGATT
TGCTGGTGACCCAATGCGACCAGATGCTCCACGCCCAGTCGCGTACCGTCTTCATGGGAGAAAATAATAC
TGTTGATGGGTGTCTGGTCAGAGACATCAAGAAATAACGCCGGAACATTAGTGCAGGCAGCTTCCACAGC
AATGGCATCCTGGTCATCCAGCGGATAGTTAATGATCAGCCCACTGACGCGTTGCGCGAGAAGATTGTGC
ACCGCCGCTTTACAGGCTTCGACGCCGCTTCGTTCTACCATCGACACCACCACGCTGGCACCCAGTTGAT
CGGCGCGAGATTTAATCGCCGCGACAATTTGCGACGGCGCGTGCAGGGCCAGACTGGAGGTGGCAACGCC
AATCAGCAACGACTGTTTGCCCGCCAGTTGTTGTGCCACGCGGTTGGGAATGTAATTCAGCTCCGCCATC
GCCGCTTCCACTTTTTCCCGCGTTTTCGCAGAAACGTGGCTGGCCTGGTTCACCACGCGGGAAACGGTCT
GATAAGAGACACCGGCATACTCTGCGACATCGTATAACGTTACTGGTTTCACATTCACCACCCTGAATTG
ACTCTCTTCCGGGCGCTATCATGCCATACCGCGAAAGGTTTTGCGCCATTCGATGGTGTCCGGGATCTCG
ACGCTCTCCCTTATGCGACTCCTGCATTAGGAAGCAGCCCAGTAGTAGGTTGAGGCCGTTGAGCACCGCC
GCCGCAAGGAATGGTGCATGCAAGGAGATGGCGCCCAACAGTCCCCCGGCCACGGGGCCTGCCACCATAC
CCACGCCGAAACAAGCGCTCATGAGCCCGAAGTGGCGAGCCCGATCTTCCCCATCGGTGATGTCGGCGAT
ATAGGCGCCAGCAACCGCACCTGTGGCGCCGGTGATGCCGGCCACGATGCGTCCGGCGTAGAGGATCGAG
ATCTCGATCCCGCGAAATTAATACGACTCACTATAGGGGAATTGTGAGCGGATAACAATTCCCCTCTAGA
AATAATTTTGTTTAACTTTAAGAAGGAGATATACCATGGGCAGCAGCCATCATCATCATCATCACAGCAG
CGGCCTGGAAGTTCTGTTCCAGGGGCCCCATATGAAATGGATCGTTATCGACACTGTAATCCAGCCTACC
TGCGGTATCTCTTTTTCTGCGATCTGGGGTAACATGAAGATGATTATCTGGTACCAGTCTACTATCTTCC
TGCCGCCGGGCTCTATCTTCACCCCAGTGAAATCTGGTATCATCCTGAAAGATAAAGAATATCCGATCAC
CATCTATCACATTGCCCCGTTCAACAAAGATCTGTGGAGCCTGCTGAAATCCTCCCAGGAATGCCCGCCT
GGTGAATCGAAAATCACCAACAAATGTCTTCACAACTCCTGCATTATCAAGATTTGCCCGTATGGTCTGA
AATAAGGATCCGAATTCGAGCTCCGTCGACAAGCTTGCGGCCGCACTCGAGCACCACCACCACCACCACT
GAGATCCGGCTGCTAACAAAGCCCGAAAGGAAGCTGAGTTGGCTGCTGCCACCGCTGAGCAATAACTAGC
ATAACCCCTTGGGGCCTCTAAACGGGTCTTGAGGGGTTTTTTGCTGAAAGGAGGAACTATATCCGGAT
